>Addgene plasmid #37268 | pFoxd3floxtv | addgene partial sequence | sequence record 49451 | Neo-F 5'-CGTTGGCTACCCGTGATATT-3'
ACGCTTCCTCGTGCTTTACGGTATCGCCGCTCCCGATTCGCAGCGCATCGCCTTCTATCGCCTTCTTGAC
GAGTTCTTCTGAGGGGATCAATTCTCTAGAGCTCGCTGATCAGCCTCGACTGTGCCTTCTAGTTGCCAGC
CATCTGTTGTTTGCCCCTCCCCCGTGCCTTCCTTGACCCTGGAAGGTGCCACTCCCACTGTCCTTTCCTA
ATAAAATGAGGAAATTGCATCGCATTGTCTGAGTAGGTGTCATTCTATTCTGGGGGGTGGGGTGGGGCAG
GACAGCAAGGGGGAGGATTGGGAAGACAATAGCAGGCATGCTGGGGATGCGGTGGGCTCTATGGCTTCTG
AGGCGGAAAGAACCAGCTGGGGCTCGATCGAGATCCGAAGTTCCTATTCTCTAGAAAGTATAGGAACTTC
CCGGGATCCGCTAGCGGTACCGAGCTCGAATTCCTTTTCATCCCTTCATTGGAAATGCTAAATCTCATTG
ATTTTTAAACTCACATGGTACCATTTTGGCCTTTGTATTGAAATAGTATCTTGCATTACGATGATAGGCA
ATAGATCGTAGGGTTTTGTTTTTTGTTTTTCCCAGAAAAATATCAAGTAAAATCCCTCTTTTTCCATTGC
AATTATCAACTCACATAACTAGATATCTAGAGGATTCCCGAACCGGTAACCCCTCCTCTCGAGCCTTTCA
GAAGGCCAAGGAATCATAATACTCTTCTAAAGCCAGGT
