>Addgene plasmid #37268 | pFoxd3floxtv | addgene partial sequence | sequence record 49454 | TK-pA-R 5'-ttgtctccttccgtgtttca-3'
CGCGCCAGGTGCAGATCGTCGGTATGGAGCCGGGGGTGGTGACGTGGGTCTGGACCATCCCGGAGGTAAG
TTGCAGCAGGGCGTCCCGGCAGCCGGCGGGCGATTGGTCGTAATCCAGGATAAAGACGTGCATGGGACGG
AGGCGTTTGGCCAAGACGTCCAAGGCCCAGGCAAACACGTTGTACAGGTCGCCGTTGGGGGCCAGCAACT
CGGGGGCCCGAAACAGGGTAAATAACGTGTCCCCGATATGGGGTCGTGGGCCCGCGTTGCTCTGGGGCTC
GGCACCCTGGGGCGGCACGGCCGTCCCCGAAAGCTGTCCCCAATCCTCCCGCCACGACCCGCCGCCCTGC
AGATACCGCACCGTATTGGCAAGCAGCCCGTAAACGCGGCGAATCGCGGCCAGCATAGCCAGGTCAAGCC
GCTCGCCGGGGCGCTGGCGTTTGGCCAGGCGGTCAATGTGTCTGTCCTCCGGAAGGGCCCCCAACACGAT
GTTTGTGCCGGGCAAGGTCGGCGGGATGAGGGCCACGAACGCCAGCACGGCCTGGGGGGTCATGCTGCCC
ATAAGGTATCGCGCGGCCGGGTAGCACAGGAGGGCGGCGATGGGATGGCGGTCGAAGATGAGGGTGAGGG
CCGGGGGCGGGGCATGTGAGCTCCCAGCCTCCCCCCCGATATGAGGAGCCAGAACGGCGTCGGTCACGGC
ATAAGGCATGCCCATTGTTATCTGGGCGCTTGTCATTACCACCGCCGCGTCCCCGGCCGATATCTCACCC
TGGTCGAGGCGGTGTTGTGTGGTGTAGATGTTCGCGATTGTCTCGGAAGCCCCCAGCACCTGCCAGTAAG
TCATCGGCTCGGGTACGTAGACGATATCGTCGCGC
