>Addgene plasmid #37268 | pFoxd3floxtv | addgene partial sequence | sequence record 51158 | Neo-R 5'-GCCCAGTCATAGCCGAATAG-3'
TGCGTGCAATCCATCTTGTTCAATGGCCGATCCCATATTGGCTGCAGGTCGAAAGGCCCGGAGATGAGGA
AGAGGAGAACAGCGCGGCAGACGTGCGCTTTTGAAGCGTGCAGAATGCCGGGCCTCCGGAGGACCTTCGG
GCGCCCGCCCCGCCCCTGAGCCCGCCCCTGAGCCCGCCCCCGGACCCACCCCTTCCCAGCCTCTGAGCCC
AGAAAGCGAAGGAGCAAAGCTGCTATTGGCCGCTGCCCCAAAGGCCTACCCGCTTCCATTGCTCAGCGGT
GCTGTCCATCTGCACGAGACTAGTGAGACGTGCTACTTCCATTTGTCACGTCCTGCACGACGCGAGCTGC
GGGGCGGGGGGGAACTTCCTGACTAGGGGAGGAGTAGAAGGTGGCGCGAAGGGGCCACCAAAGAACGGAG
CCGGTTGGCGCCTACCGGTGGATGTGGAATGTGTGCGAGGCCAGAGGCCACTTGTGTAGCGCCAAGTGCC
CAGCGGGGCTGCTAAAGCGCATGCTCCAGACTGCCTTGGGAAAAGCGCCTCCCCTACCCGGTAGAATTAG
CTTGAAGTTCCTATACTTTCTAGAGAATAGGAACTTCGATAACTTCGTATAATGTATGCTATACGAAGTT
ATGCGGCCGCGGCCAGTGAGGCCTGTTCGGAAGACAGTCGTCGGCCTGTGAGGCCTGACCAGAAGACAGT
CGACGGTAT
