[The description below was written by a language model from this plasmid's Addgene catalogue record.]
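Description:
pFoxd3floxtv is a mouse gene-targeting vector built on the pPNT4 backbone and designed to create a conditional (floxed) allele of Foxd3 (also known as Hfh2 or Genesis), a forkhead transcription factor gene of Mus musculus. The plasmid is recorded as about 18 kb in total, with roughly 16 kb of insert on a 3 kb backbone. It is propagated in E. coli under ampicillin selection; the origin of replication and copy number are not stated in the record.

The design follows the standard positive/negative selection scheme for homologous recombination in mouse cells. A neomycin resistance cassette flanked by Frt sites provides positive selection with G418 and can later be excised by Flp recombinase. A DTA (diphtheria toxin A) marker provides negative selection against random integrants that retain vector sequence outside the homology arms. A 1.2 kb fragment of the Foxd3 locus placed downstream of the Frt-flanked Neo gene serves as the 3' homology arm. A loxP oligonucleotide was inserted 5' of the Foxd3 coding region, and a 4.2 kb upstream fragment of the locus completes the 5' homology arm. The record describes only this one loxP insertion explicitly. The position of the partner loxP site needed for Cre-mediated excision, presumably carried in the pPNT4 cassette region, is not stated, nor are the promoters driving Neo and DTA.

After correct targeting, Cre expression should delete the Foxd3 coding region in a tissue- or stage-specific manner. The associated publication used this approach to examine the requirement for Foxd3 in maintaining neural crest progenitors.
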