Addgene plasmid #37268: pFoxd3floxtv
Depositing lab: Patricia Labosky. Depositing organization: Vanderbilt University. Publication: Requirement for Foxd3 in the maintenance of neural crest progenitors. Teng L, Mundell NA, Frist AY, Wang Q, Labosky PA. Development. 2008 May;135(9):1615-24. Epub 2008 Mar 26. 10.1242/dev.012179 PubMed 18367558.
Backbone
  Vector backbone: pPNT4
  Backbone size w/o insert (bp): 3000
  Total vector size (bp): 18000
  Modifications to backbone: A 1.2 kb fragment of the Foxd3 locus was inserted into the EcoRI site of pPNT4 downstream of the Frt-flanked Neo gene to serve as the 3 homology arm. An oligonucleotide containing the loxP recognition sequence (ATAACTTCGTATAGCATACATTATACGAAGTTAT) was inserted 5 of the Foxd3 coding region. Upstream, a 4.2 kb fragment of the Foxd3 locus was inserted to complete the 5 homology arm to generate the final targeting vector.
  Vector type: Mouse Targeting, Cre/Lox
  Selectable markers: Neomycin (select with G418) ; DTA
Growth in bacteria
  Bacterial resistance: Ampicillin, 100 μg/mL
  Growth temperature: 37°C
  Growth strain: DH5alpha
  Copy number: Unknown
Gene/Insert
  Gene/Insert name: Foxd3 (alt name: Hfh2)
  Species: M. musculus (mouse)
  Insert size (bp): 16000
  GenBank ID: 1347473
  Entrez Gene: Foxd3 (a.k.a. CWH3, Gen, Genesis, Hfh2)
Terms and licenses: Academic/Nonprofit Terms; Industry Terms: Not Available to Industry
How to cite: pFoxd3floxtv was a gift from Patricia Labosky (Addgene plasmid # 37268 ; http://n2t.net/addgene:37268 ; RRID:Addgene_37268)
